>Addgene plasmid #45413 | pBbA5k-EPL45 | depositor full sequence | sequence record 64012 | pBbA5k-EPL45 sequence 7866 bps
ATGGTGTCCGTCGGTGTAACCAAGCCCCCCTCCCTGCGCGCATGGCTGGCGCTGATCGCGGCGCTGCTGA
CCGTCGGCCTGCTGGCCGGGTGGCTGTGGCACGGGGCCCGGCCCGGCCCCCAGACCTATGCACAGGCACC
GGTCAAGGTCGCCGTGGCCACGGCCAGTACCCTGCCCTTCCCCAACTACCTGGAAGCCATCGGCGAACTG
GAGGCGATCCAGCAAGTCAGCGTGCCGGCGGAAATCGGCGGGCGCATCGTCAACCTGCCGATCCAGTCAG
GGCAGCGGGTCGAACGCGGCCAGGTCCTGGTCCAGCTCAACGACGCGCCCCAGCGCGGCAACCTGGTGCG
CCTGCAAGGGGAAATGGAAAACGCCCGGATCCGCCTCGAACGCTCGCGGCGCCTGGTGTCGGTCAACGCC
ACCTCCAGGGAAGCCTTCGACAATGCCCAGACCGAGCTGTCCACCGCCAAGGGCGCCTTGCAGGCGCTGA
CCGCGGAAATCGAGCAGCGCACCATCCGCGCGCCCTTTGCCGGCACCCTGGGCATTCGCAAGGTGCACCT
GGGGCAATACGTGAACCCCGGGGACGTACTGATCAACCTGATTGGCGACAAGGGCCTGTACGTCAACTTC
AGCGTGCCCGAGCAGGCGCTGGCCCAGGTCACGCCAGGGGCGACCCTGGAAGTGCTTCTCGACGCCCTGC
CCGGGCAGGTGCTCAGCGCCATAGTGAGCGCTGTCGATCCGTTTCTCGATCGCACCCGCACCCTGAGCAT
CCAGGCACGCCTGCAAGACCCGCCAGCCAGCGCCCTGCCCCATATGTTCGCTCGTGTGCGGCTGGCCCAG
CCGCTGCCCAGCGGCACCTTGAGCGTGCCGGAAACCGCGGTGACCTATAACGCCTACGGCGAAGAGTTGT
TCGTGGTCCAGCCGGCCAAGGATGCCCAGGGCGCGCCGACGGTGCAGCGGGTATCGGTGAAAACCGGCGC
GCGGCATGCCGGCCGGGTGGTAATCGACAGCGGCCTGGCGCCGGGCGCGCAAGTGGTGACGTCCGGGCAG
ATCAAGCTCAGTGACGGCGCCCCGATCGAACCGCAGCAGCACAGCGTGCTCAGCGATGCCGGCGGCAGTG
CGACGACCCTGGCCGCGGGAGAAGAGCCGTGAAGTTCACCGATCTGTTTGTCCGCCGCCCGGTGCTGGCG
CTGGTGGTCAGCCTGCTGATCCTGCTGGCGGGGCTCAAGGCCTACAGCAACCTGCCGGTGCGCCAGTACC
CGTTGCTGGAAAGCTCGGTGATCAGCGTCACCACCGACTACCCCGGGGCGCCGGCTGAGCTGATGCAGGG
CTTTGTCACCCAGCCGATCAACCAGTCCCTGGCCTCGGTGGAAGGGGTGGACTACGTCAGCTCGTCCTCG
GTCCAGGGGCGCAGCCTGATCACCCTGCGCATGGCCCTCAACCAGGATTCGTCGAAGACCCTGAGCGAGG
TGATCGCCAAGGTCAACCAGGTCAAGTACCGCCTTCCCGAGCAGGCCTACGACCCGGTGATCGAGCGTTC
CGCCGGGGACGCCACCGCCGTGGCCTATGTCGGTTTCGCCAGCCGCTCGCTGTCCGCCTCGGCGCTGAGC
GACTACCTCAGCCGGGTGGTACAGCCGCTGTTTTCCAGCATCGAGGGCGTGGCCAAGGTCGAGACCTTCG
GCGGCCAGCGCCTGGCCATGCGCCTGTGGCTGGACCCGCAGCGCATGGCCGGCCACGGCGTCAGCGCGGC
CCAGGTGGAACAGGCGATCCGCGCCAACAACTTCCAGGCCGCCCCCGGGCAGATCAAGGGCCAGTACGTG
ATCTCGTCGATCCAGGTCAACACCGACCTGAGCAACCTCGACGAGTTTCGCGACATGGTCATCAGCAACC
GTGGCGACCACCTGCTGCGCCTGCGGGACATCGCCCGGGTCGAGCTGGGCTCGGCGTCCTATGAAACCAG
TGCGCTGATGGACGGCAAGCCGGCGGTGCACCTGGGCCTGTATGCCACGCCCAAGGGCAACCCGCTGCTG
ATCGTCGCCGACATCAAGCGCCTGCTGCCGGAGATCCAGAAGACCCTGCCGCCGGGAGTGGAGGTGGCCC
TGGCGTTCGAGACCGCCCACTTCATCCAGGCCTCGATCATCGAGGTCATCGAAACCCTGATCGAAGCCAT
CCTGATCGTGGTGGCGATCATCTACCTGTGCCTGGGCTCGGCCCGCAGCGTGCTGATCCCGGTGGTCAGC
ATTCCGCTGTCGATGGTCGGCGCACTGGCGCTGATGCACCTGTTCGGCTTCAGCATCAACCTCCTGACTC
TGCTGGCCATGGTCCTGGCCATCGGCCTGGTGGTGGACGATGCCATCGTGGTCATGGAGAACATCCACCG
CCACCTCAAGGAGGGTCGCACGCCGTTGCAGGCGGCCTTTGTCGGGGCCCGCGAAATCGCCTCGCCGGTG
ATCGCCATGACCATCACCCTGGCTGCGGTGTACATGCCCATCGGCCTGATGAGCGGGCTGACCGGCGCGC
TGTTCAAGGAGTTCGCCCTGACCCTGGCCGGCGCGGTGCTGATCTCCGGGGTAGTGGCCCTGACCCTGAC
CCCGGTGATGTGCGCCACGCTGCTGCCGGCGGGGCAGCAGGAAGGCCGCATGAGCCGCTGGGCCGAGCAG
TTCTTCCACTGGCTGGCACGTCTCTACCAGCACGGCCTGGTGCGTTCCCTGCGCTGGCGCGGCGCGGTCC
TGGCGTTTGCCGCCCTGGTGCTGCTCAGCCTGCCGTGGCTCTACGGCCACGCCAGCAAGGAGCTGGCGCC
CAACGAAGACCAGGGCAACCTGCTGCTGGCGATCAAGTCGCCGCAGCACGCCAACCTGGACTATGTCGAG
CGCTATGCCTACCAGCTGGACGCGATCCTCCAGGGCCTGCCGGAAACCGTCAGCACCTGGATCATCAATG
GCAGCGACGGCGTGGCTGCCAGTTTCGCCGGGGTCAACTTCAGCGAGTGGTCGCAACGCCAGCGCAGCGC
GGCCAGCATCCAGCAGCAGTTGCAGCAGGAGGTCGATGCAGTCGAGGGCAACTCGATCTTCGTCTTCCAG
TTGCCGCCGCTGCCGGCCTCCACCGGCGGCCTGCCGGTGCAACTGGTGATCCGCAGCACCGAGGACTACC
GCTCGCTGTTCCAGGCCATGGAGGAGATCAAGCAGCAGGCCCGGGCCAGCGGCCTGTTCGCGGTGGTGGA
CAGCGATCTGGAGTTCAACAACCCGGTGACCGAGGTGCGCATCGATCGCAGCAAGGCCAACAGCCTGGGC
ATCCGCATGCAGGACATCGGCACCACCCTGGCGGTGCTGATCGGCGAGAACTACACCAACCGCTTCGCCC
TGCAGGGCCGCTCCTACGACGTGATTCCCCAGAGCGCCGCGGCCCAGCGCCTGACACCCCAGGCCCTCAA
CGGCTTCTACGTGGAGACCGACAGCGGCACCCAGGTGCCGTTGTCCACCGTGGTCAGCCTGCATGACAGC
ATCCAGCCCAACAAGCTCAAGCAGTTCAACCAGCAGAATGCCGCGACCTTCCAGGGCATCCCCGCCCCGG
GGGTCAGCCTGGGCCAGGCGGTGGCCTTCCTGCAGCAGCAAAGCCAGGCCCTGCCCGCCAGTTTCAGCCA
TGACTGGCAGGCCGATTCGCGGCAGTTCATCCACGAAGGCAATGCCCTGCTGCTGACTTTCCTGTTCGCC
CTCATCGTGATCTACATGGTGCTGGCCGCGCAGTACGAAAGCCTGAGCGACCCGCTGATCATCCTGATCA
CCGTGCCGCTGTCGATCTGTGGCGCGCTGATTCCCCTGGCGCTGGGGCTGGCGACCATCAATATCTACAC
GCAGATCGGCCTGGTGACCCTGATCGGCCTCATCAGCAAGCACGGCATCCTGATGGTGGAGTTCGCCAAT
GAACTGCGCGCCGCCCTGGGCTGCACTGCGGCCCAGGCGATTATCCGCGCGGCACGGATCCGCCTGCGGC
CGATCCTCATGACCACCGCCGCCATGGTGGTGGGGCTGGTGCCGCTGCTGTTTTCTTCCGGCGCCGGCGC
CAGCAGCCGTTTCGGCCTGGGGCTGGTGATCGTCATCGGCATGCTGGTGGGCACCCTGTTCACCCTGTTC
GTGCTGCCGTCGATCTACAGCCTGATGGCACGCGCCCACAGTCGCTCCAGCGAGCTGGAGGAACTGCAGC
AACTGGCCCATCATCACCATCACCACTGAGGATCCAAACTCGAGTAAGGATCTCCAGGCATCAAATAAAA
CGAAAGGCTCAGTCGAAAGACTGGGCCTTTCGTTTTATCTGTTGTTTGTCGGTGAACGCTCTCTACTAGA
GTCACACTGGCTCACCTTCGGGTGGGCCTTTCTGCGTTTATACCTAGGGATATATTCCGCTTCCTCGCTC
ACTGACTCGCTACGCTCGGTCGTTCGACTGCGGCGAGCGGAAATGGCTTACGAACGGGGCGGAGATTTCC
TGGAAGATGCCAGGAAGATACTTAACAGGGAAGTGAGAGGGCCGCGGCAAAGCCGTTTTTCCATAGGCTC
CGCCCCCCTGACAAGCATCACGAAATCTGACGCTCAAATCAGTGGTGGCGAAACCCGACAGGACTATAAA
GATACCAGGCGTTTCCCCCTGGCGGCTCCCTCGTGCGCTCTCCTGTTCCTGCCTTTCGGTTTACCGGTGT
CATTCCGCTGTTATGGCCGCGTTTGTCTCATTCCACGCCTGACACTCAGTTCCGGGTAGGCAGTTCGCTC
CAAGCTGGACTGTATGCACGAACCCCCCGTTCAGTCCGACCGCTGCGCCTTATCCGGTAACTATCGTCTT
GAGTCCAACCCGGAAAGACATGCAAAAGCACCACTGGCAGCAGCCACTGGTAATTGATTTAGAGGAGTTA
GTCTTGAAGTCATGCGCCGGTTAAGGCTAAACTGAAAGGACAAGTTTTGGTGACTGCGCTCCTCCAAGCC
AGTTACCTCGGTTCAAAGAGTTGGTAGCTCAGAGAACCTTCGAAAAACCGCCCTGCAAGGCGGTTTTTTC
GTTTTCAGAGCAAGAGATTACGCGCAGACCAAAACGATCTCAAGAAGATCATCTTATTAATCAGATAAAA
TATTTCTAGATTTCAGTGCAATTTATCTCTTCAAATGTAGCACCTGAAGTCAGCCCCATACGATATAAGT
TGTTACTAGTGCTTGGATTCTCACCAATAAAAAACGCCCGGCGGCAACCGAGCGTTCTGAACAAATCCAG
ATGGAGTTCTGAGGTCATTACTGGATCTATCAACAGGAGTCCAAGCGAGCTCTCGAACCCCAGAGTCCCG
CTCAGAAGAACTCGTCAAGAAGGCGATAGAAGGCGATGCGCTGCGAATCGGGAGCGGCGATACCGTAAAG
CACGAGGAAGCGGTCAGCCCATTCGCCGCCAAGCTCTTCAGCAATATCACGGGTAGCCAACGCTATGTCC
TGATAGCGGTCCGCCACACCCAGCCGGCCACAGTCGATGAATCCAGAAAAGCGGCCATTTTCCACCATGA
TATTCGGCAAGCAGGCATCGCCATGGGTCACGACGAGATCCTCGCCGTCGGGCATGCGCGCCTTGAGCCT
GGCGAACAGTTCGGCTGGCGCGAGCCCCTGATGCTCTTCGTCCAGATCATCCTGATCGACAAGACCGGCT
TCCATCCGAGTACGTGCTCGCTCGATGCGATGTTTCGCTTGGTGGTCGAATGGGCAGGTAGCCGGATCAA
GCGTATGCAGCCGCCGCATTGCATCAGCCATGATGGATACTTTCTCGGCAGGAGCAAGGTGAGATGACAG
GAGATCCTGCCCCGGCACTTCGCCCAATAGCAGCCAGTCCCTTCCCGCTTCAGTGACAACGTCGAGCACA
GCTGCGCAAGGAACGCCCGTCGTGGCCAGCCACGATAGCCGCGCTGCCTCGTCCTGCAGTTCATTCAGGG
CACCGGACAGGTCGGTCTTGACAAAAAGAACCGGGCGCCCCTGCGCTGACAGCCGGAACACGGCGGCATC
AGAGCAGCCGATTGTCTGTTGTGCCCAGTCATAGCCGAATAGCCTCTCCACCCAAGCGGCCGGAGAACCT
GCGTGCAATCCATCTTGTTCAATCATGCGAAACGATCCTCATCCTGTCTCTTGATCAGATCATGATCCCC
TGCGCCATCAGATCCTTGGCGGCAAGAAAGCCATCCAGTTTACTTTGCAGGGCTTCCCAACCTTACCAGA
GGGCGCCCCAGCTGGCAATTCCGACGTCGGTGCCTAATGAGTGAGCTAACTTACATTAATTGCGTTGCGC
TCACTGCCCGCTTTCCAGTCGGGAAACCTGTCGTGCCAGCTGCATTAATGAATCGGCCAACGCGCGGGGA
GAGGCGGTTTGCGTATTGGGCGCCAGGGTGGTTTTTCTTTTCACCAGTGAGACGGGCAACAGCTGATTGC
CCTTCACCGCCTGGCCCTGAGAGAGTTGCAGCAAGCGGTCCACGCTGGTTTGCCCCAGCAGGCGAAAATC
CTGTTTGATGGTGGTTAACGGCGGGATATAACATGAGCTGTCTTCGGTATCGTCGTATCCCACTACCGAG
ATGTCCGCACCAACGCGCAGCCCGGACTCGGTAATGGCGCGCATTGCGCCCAGCGCCATCTGATCGTTGG
CAACCAGCATCGCAGTGGGAACGATGCCCTCATTCAGCATTTGCATGGTTTGTTGAAAACCGGACATGGC
ACTCCAGTCGCCTTCCCGTTCCGCTATCGGCTGAATTTGATTGCGAGTGAGATATTTATGCCAGCCAGCC
AGACGCAGACGCGCCGAGACAGAACTTAATGGGCCCGCTAACAGCGCGATTTGCTGGTGACCCAATGCGA
CCAGATGCTCCACGCCCAGTCGCGTACCGTCTTCATGGGAGAAAATAATACTGTTGATGGGTGTCTGGTC
AGAGACATCAAGAAATAACGCCGGAACATTAGTGCAGGCAGCTTCCACAGCAATGGCATCCTGGTCATCC
AGCGGATAGTTAATGATCAGCCCACTGACGCGTTGCGCGAGAAGATTGTGCACCGCCGCTTTACAGGCTT
CGACGCCGCTTCGTTCTACCATCGACACCACCACGCTGGCACCCAGTTGATCGGCGCGAGATTTAATCGC
CGCGACAATTTGCGACGGCGCGTGCAGGGCCAGACTGGAGGTGGCAACGCCAATCAGCAACGACTGTTTG
CCCGCCAGTTGTTGTGCCACGCGGTTGGGAATGTAATTCAGCTCCGCCATCGCCGCTTCCACTTTTTCCC
GCGTTTTCGCAGAAACGTGGCTGGCCTGGTTCACCACGCGGGAAACGGTCTGATAAGAGACACCGGCATA
CTCTGCGACATCGTATAACGTTACTGGTTTCACATTCACCACCCTGAATTGACTCTCTTCCGGGCGCTAT
CATGCCATACCGCGAAAGGTTTTGCGCCATTCGATGGTGTCCGGGATCTCGACGCTCTCCCTTATGCGAC
TCCTGCATTAGGAAGCAGCCCAGTAGTAGGTTGAGGCCGTTGAGCACCGCCGCCGCAAGGAATGGTGCAT
GCAAGGAGATGGCGCCCAACAGTCCCCCGGCCACGGGGCCTGCCACCATACCCACGCCGAAACAAGCGCT
CATGAGCCCGAAGTGGCGAGCCCGATCTTCCCCATCGGTGATGTCGGCGATATAGGCGCCAGCAACCGCA
CCTGTGGCGCCGGTGATGCCGGCCACGATGCGTCCGGCGTAGAGGATCGAGATCGTTTAGGCACCCCAGG
CTTTACACTTTATGCTTCCGGCTCGTATAATGTGTGGAATTGTGAGCGGATAACAATTTCAGAATTCAAA
AGATCTTTTAAGAAGGAGATATACAT
Features (pLannotate 1.2.2; 13 found; start..end, strand, type, name):
   4262..4333    +  terminator     rrnB T1 terminator: transcription terminator T1 from the E. coli rrnB gene
   4349..4376    +  terminator     T7Te terminator: phage T7 early transcription terminator
   4395..4450    -  rep_origin     RSF ori (fragment): Plasmids containing the RSF 1030 origin of replication can be propagated in E. coli cells that contain additional plasmids with compatible origins.
   4538..5083    -  rep_origin     p15A ori: Plasmids containing the medium-copy-number p15A origin of replication can be propagated in E. coli cells that contain a second plasmid with the ColE1 origin.
   5197..5291    -  terminator     lambda t0 terminator: transcription terminator from phage lambda
   5325..6116    -  CDS            neo: KKA2_KLEPN - Also known as kan, nptII. Experimental evidence at protein level: Swiss-Prot protein existence level 1. Resistance to kanamycin, neomycin, paromomycin, ribostamycin, butirosin and gentamicin B. From Klebsiella pneumoniae.
   6148..6252    -  CDS            tnpA (fragment): TN5P_ECOLX - Also known as tnp. Experimental evidence at protein level: Swiss-Prot protein existence level 1. Mediates transposition of transposon Tn5 by a 'cut and paste' mechanism. First, the monomeric transposase binds the 19 bp inverted DNA repeats flanking the transposon. Then, dimerization of the DNA- bound transposase creates a synaptic DNA complex. After nicking of the first DNA strand, excision of the transposon proceeds through a series of intermediates. The transposase then mediates the insertion of the transposon at a new site by strand transfer. The activity of the wild- type tran
   6267..6288    -  protein_bind   CAP binding site: CAP binding activates transcription in the presence of cAMP. E. coli catabolite activator protein
   6301..7383    -  CDS            lacI: lac repressor; lacI; The lac repressor binds to the lac operator to inhibit transcription in E. coli. This inhibition can be relieved by adding lactose or isopropyl-β-D-thiogalactopyranoside (IPTG).
   7384..7461    -  promoter       lacI promoter: lacI
   7469..7748    -  CDS            TcR (fragment): tetracycline efflux protein; tet; confers resistance to tetracycline
   7772..7802    +  promoter       lac UV5 promoter: E. coli lac promoter with an "up" mutation
   7810..7826    +  protein_bind   lac operator: The lac repressor binds to the lac operator to inhibit transcription in E. coli. This inhibition can be relieved by adding lactose or isopropyl-β-D-thiogalactopyranoside (IPTG). lac repressor encoded by lacI
