[The description below was written by a language model from this plasmid's Addgene catalogue record and pLannotate feature annotations shown in this document.]
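Description:
pBbA5k-EPL45 is an E. coli expression plasmid built on the pBbA5k backbone, a modular synthetic-biology vector. The annotated 7,866-nt depositor sequence shows a medium-copy p15A origin of replication, which is compatible with ColE1-type plasmids in the same cell, and a neo/nptII gene conferring kanamycin resistance, followed by a lambda t0 terminator. The short hits annotated as RSF ori, Tn5 transposase and tetracycline-resistance fragments appear to be backbone remnants rather than functional elements. The catalogue lists the copy number as unknown and notes that the plasmid is maintained in a DH1 strain lacking the AcrAB efflux system, so an appropriate host may be needed.

The payload is the insert named PFL_1028, about 4.2 kb, carrying a C-terminal His tag and introduced by ligation-independent cloning. The species field reads "Synthetic", although the record says part of the plasmid derives from an ATCC genomic DNA source. The feature table does not annotate the insert itself, but it would occupy the unannotated region between the promoter and the terminators. Expression is driven by the lacUV5 promoter with a downstream lac operator, and a plasmid-borne lacI gene under its own promoter supplies the repressor, making transcription IPTG-inducible. Tandem rrnB T1 and T7Te terminators close the expression unit.

The associated publication concerns engineering microbial biofuel tolerance and export using efflux pumps, which suggests that this construct is one of a set of candidate efflux pump expression plasmids. An AcrAB-deleted host would remove a native efflux activity, allowing the contribution of the expressed pump to be assessed. The record does not describe the function of PFL_1028 directly.
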