Addgene plasmid #45413: pBbA5k-EPL45
Depositing lab: Aindrila Mukhopadhyay. Depositing organization: Lawrence Berkeley National Laboratory. Publication: Engineering microbial biofuel tolerance and export using efflux pumps. Dunlop MJ, Dossani ZY, Szmidt HL, Chu HC, Lee TS, Keasling JD, Hadi MZ, Mukhopadhyay A. Mol Syst Biol. 2011 May 10;7:487. doi: 10.1038/msb.2011.21. PubMed 21556065.
Backbone
  Vector backbone: pBbA5k
  Vector type: Synthetic Biology
Growth in bacteria
  Bacterial resistance: Kanamycin, 50 μg/mL
  Growth temperature: 37°C
  Growth strain: DH1 with AcrAB knocked out
  Copy number: Unknown
Gene/Insert
  Gene/Insert name: PFL_1028
  Species: Synthetic
  Insert size (bp): 4211
  Promoter: LacUV5
  Tag / fusion protein: His (C terminal on insert)
  Cloning method: Ligation Independent Cloning
  Sequencing primers: 5′ CAA AAG ATC TTT TAA GAA GGA GAT ATA CAT ATG GTG TCC GTC GGT GTA ACC; 3′ CAG TGG TGA TGG TGA TGA TGG GCC AGT TGC TGC AGT TCC TCC
Resource information
  A portion of this plasmid was derived from a plasmid made by: ATCC BAA-477D
Terms and licenses: Academic/Nonprofit Terms; Industry Terms: Not Available to Industry
Depositor comments: Please note that this plasmid may require a unique bacterial strain, so make sure to confirm that you can also obtain the appropriate growth strain. Please contact us or contact our distributors if you have any questions.
How to cite: pBbA5k-EPL45 was a gift from Aindrila Mukhopadhyay (Addgene plasmid # 45413 ; http://n2t.net/addgene:45413 ; RRID:Addgene_45413)
