>Addgene plasmid #45413 | pBbA5k-EPL45 | addgene partial sequence | sequence record 78336 | pBbA5c-3  5'-CGTTTTATTTGATGCCTGG-3'
GTGGTGATGGTGATGATGGGCCAGTTGCTGCAGTTCCTCCAGCTCGCTGGAGCGACTGTGGGCGCGTGCC
ATCAGGCTGTAGATCGACGGCAGCACGAACAGGGTGAACAGGGTGCCCACCAGCATGCCGATGACGATCA
CCAGCCCCAGGCCGAAACGGCTGCTGGCGCCGGCGCCGGAAGAAAACAGCAGCGGCACCAGCCCCACCAC
CATGGCGGCGGTGGTCATGAGGATCGGCCGCAGGCGGATCCGTGCCGCGCGGATAATCGCCTGGGCCGCA
GTGCAGCCCAGGGCGGCGCGCAGTTCATTGGCGAACTCCACCATCAGGATGCCGTGCTTGCTGATGAGGC
CGATCAGGGTCACCAGGCCGATCTGCGTGTAGATATTGATGGTCGCCAGCCCCAGCGCCAGGGGAATCAG
CGCGCCACAGATCGACAGCGGCACAGTGATCAGGATGATCAGCGGGTCGCTCAGGCTTTCGTACTGCGCG
GCCAGCACCATGTAGATCACGATGAGGGCGAACAGGAAAGTCAGCAGCAGGGCATTGCCTTCGTGGATGA
ACTGCCGCGAATCGGCCTGCCAGTCATGGCTGAAACTGGCGGGCAGGGCCTGGCTTTGCTGCTGCAGGAA
GGCCACCGCCTGGCCCAGGCTGACCCCCGGGGCGGGGATGCCCTGGAAGGTCGCGGCATTCTGCTGGTTG
AACTGCTTGAGCTTGTTGGGCTGGATGCTGTCATGCAGGCTGACCACGGTGGACAACGGCACCTGGGTGC
CGCTGTCGGTCTCCACGTAGAAGCCGTTGAGGGCCTGGGGTGTC
